Addgene plasmid #145149: pcDNA3-sACE2v2
Purpose: Mammalian expression plasmid for soluble ACE2 (protease domain) high affinity variant 2
Depositing lab: Erik Procko. Publication: Engineering human ACE2 to optimize binding to the spike protein of SARS coronavirus 2. Chan KK, Dorosky D, Sharma P, Abbasi SA, Dye JM, Kranz DM, Herbert AS, Procko E. Science. 2020 Sep 4;369(6508):1261-1265. doi: 10.1126/science.abc0870. Epub 2020 Aug 4. PubMed 32753553.
Backbone
  Vector backbone: pcDNA3.1(+)
  Backbone manufacturer: Invitrogen
  Backbone size w/o insert (bp): 5332
  Total vector size (bp): 7207
  Vector type: Mammalian Expression
  Selectable markers: Neomycin (select with G418)
Growth in bacteria
  Bacterial resistance: Ampicillin, 100 μg/mL
  Growth temperature: 37°C
  Growth strain: DH5alpha
  Copy number: High Copy
Gene/Insert
  Gene/Insert name: Angiotensin-converting enzyme 2 (alt names: ACE2; peptidyl-dipeptidase A)
  Species: H. sapiens (human)
  Insert size (bp): 1875
  Mutation: Extracellular, soluble protease domain (a.a. M1-D615) with mutations T27Y, L79T, N330Y, A386L
  GenBank ID: NM_021804.1
  Entrez Gene: ACE2 (a.k.a. ACEH)
  Promoter: CMV
  Cloning method: Restriction Enzyme; 5′ cloning site NheI (not destroyed); 3′ cloning site XhoI (not destroyed)
  Sequencing primers: 5′ CMV-fwd; 3′ BGH-rev
Terms and licenses: Academic/Nonprofit Terms; Industry Terms: Not Available to Industry
Depositor comments: Please visit https://www.biorxiv.org/content/10.1101/2020.03.16.994236v1 for BioRxiv preprint.
How to cite: pcDNA3-sACE2v2 was a gift from Erik Procko (Addgene plasmid # 145149 ; http://n2t.net/addgene:145149 ; RRID:Addgene_145149)
