[The description below was written by a language model from this plasmid's Addgene catalogue record.]
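Description:
pcDNA3-sACE2v2 is a mammalian expression plasmid built on the Invitrogen pcDNA3.1(+) backbone, with a total size of about 7.2 kb. It is propagated in E. coli as a high-copy plasmid under ampicillin selection, and it carries a neomycin resistance marker so that transfected mammalian cells can be selected with G418 if stable expression is wanted. No feature table accompanies the record, so other backbone elements are not itemised, although the use of a BGH reverse sequencing primer is consistent with the bovine growth hormone polyadenylation signal that normally lies downstream of the cloning site in this vector family.

The payload is a roughly 1.9 kb fragment of human angiotensin-converting enzyme 2 (ACE2), inserted between the NheI and XhoI sites, both of which are retained, and transcribed from the CMV promoter for strong constitutive expression. The coding sequence is truncated to residues M1 to D615, covering the extracellular protease domain and omitting the more C-terminal parts of the protein, including the membrane anchor. Because the fragment begins at the native start methionine, the resulting protein is intended to be a soluble form of the receptor. It carries four substitutions, T27Y, L79T, N330Y and A386L, which together define "variant 2", an engineered high-affinity form. The record lists no epitope or purification tag.

According to the associated publication, the variant comes from work engineering human ACE2 to optimise binding to the spike protein of SARS coronavirus 2. The plasmid is therefore suited to producing the soluble high-affinity ACE2 in transfected mammalian cells for spike-binding studies or evaluation as a decoy receptor.
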