>Addgene plasmid #145149 | pcDNA3-sACE2v2 | addgene partial sequence | sequence record 288231 | T7 5'-TAATACGACTCACTATAGGG-3'
GCTCTTCCTGGCTCCTTCTCAGCCTTGTTGCTGTAACTGCTGCTCAGTCCACCATTGAGGAACAGGCCAA
GTACTTTTTGGACAAGTTTAACCACGAAGCCGAAGACCTGTTCTATCAAAGTTCACTTGCTTCTTGGAAT
TATAACACCAATATTACTGAAGAGAATGTCCAAAACATGAATAATGCTGGGGACAAATGGTCTGCCTTTT
TAAAGGAACAGTCCACAACTGCCCAAATGTATCCACTACAAGAAATTCAGAATCTCACAGTCAAGCTTCA
GCTGCAGGCTCTTCAGCAAAATGGGTCTTCAGTGCTCTCAGAAGACAAGAGCAAACGGTTGAACACAATT
CTAAATACAATGAGCACCATCTACAGTACTGGAAAAGTTTGTAACCCAGATAATCCACAAGAATGCTTAT
TACTTGAACCAGGTTTGAATGAAATAATGGCAAACAGTTTAGACTACAATGAGAGGCTCTGGGCTTGGGA
AAGCTGGAGATCTGAGGTCGGCAAGCAGCTGAGGCCATTATATGAAGAGTATGTGGTCTTGAAAAATGAG
ATGGCAAGAGCAAATCATTATGAGGACTATGGGGATTATTGGAGAGGAGACTATGAAGTAAATGGGGTAG
ATGGCTATGACTACAGCCGCGGCCAGTTGATTGAAGATGTGGAACATACCTTTGAAGAGATTAAACCATT
ATATGAACATCTTCATGCCTATGTGAGGGCAAAGTTGATGAATGCCTATCCTTCCTATATCAGTCCAATT
GGATGCCTCCCTGCTCATTTGCTTGGTGATATGTGG
