>Addgene plasmid #145149 | pcDNA3-sACE2v2 | addgene partial sequence | sequence record 288233 | BGH-rev 5'-TAGAAGGCACAGTCGAGG-3'
CTAGACTCGAGTTATCAGGATCCGTCTGCATATGGACTCCAGTCGGTACTCCATCCCACAAAAGAATTCT
TGTTCTGGTCTTTCAGCCAGGTAAATAAGGGCTCAAAGTAGTTGAGCAGTGGCCTTACATTCATGTTCTT
TGCTCCTACAACATTTTCCAATGCTAGGGTCCAGGGTTCTGATTTTCCAAGCCTCAGCATATTGAACAGT
TTCTGTCCAGCTTCTGTAGAGTTTGAGATGTCACATTTGTGCAGAGGGCCTTCATGTTTAGCTGCTTGAC
AAAGTGCTTCTTGAAACTGGAATTGGTAAAGGGTCCTTGTGTAATATCGAATGAATGAGTAATCATTAGA
AACATGGAACAGAGATGCGGGGTCACAGTATGTTTCATCATGGGGCACAGGTTCCACCACCCCAACTATC
TCTCGCTTCATCTCCCACCACTTTTTCATCCACTGGTCTTTGGGAATTTCCCCTTTAAAGACCATCCACC
TCCACTTCTCTAACATGTAAGTAAATGGCAGAGTCCCAACAATCGTGAGTGCTTGTTTGAGCAGGAAGTT
TATTTCTGTTTCATTGTCTTCTTGAAAATCGGGTGACAGAAGACCAATGGATTTTAAATGCTTAGGTGTG
GCTGCAGAAAGTGACATGATTTCCCCAACAGCTTCATGGAATCCTTCATTAGCTCCATTTCTTAGCAGAA
AAGGTTGTGCAAGATATGCCATATCATACTGGATATGCCCCATCTCATGATGAGCTGTCAGGAAGTCGTC
CATTGTCACCTTTGTGCACATAAGAATCCTGAAGTCGCCCTTCCCCAGGTCCCAAGCTGTGGGATGGCAG
ACTGCTTTCTGAACATTTCCTGGGTCCGTTAGCATGGAATATTCCCAGAATCCTTGAGTCATATTAGGAA
GACCAACAGATACAAAG
