LOCUS       Exported 7210 bp ds-DNA circular SYN 12-MAY-2021
DEFINITION  Mammalian expression plasmid for soluble ACE2 (protease domain) high
            affinity variant 2.
ACCESSION   .
VERSION     .
KEYWORDS    pcDNA3-sACE2v2
SOURCE      synthetic DNA construct
  ORGANISM  synthetic DNA construct
REFERENCE   1 (bases 1 to 7210)
  AUTHORS   Chan KK, Dorosky D, Sharma P, Abbasi SA, Dye JM, Kranz DM, Herbert
            AS, Procko E
  TITLE     Engineering human ACE2 to optimize binding to the spike protein of
            SARS coronavirus 2.
  JOURNAL   Science. 2020 Sep 4;369(6508):1261-1265. doi:
            10.1126/science.abc0870. Epub 2020 Aug 4.
  PUBMED    32753553
REFERENCE   2 (bases 1 to 7210)
  AUTHORS   .
  TITLE     Direct Submission
  JOURNAL   Exported May 12, 2021 from SnapGene Server 1.1.58
            http://www.snapgene.com
FEATURES             Location/Qualifiers
     source          1..7210
                     /organism="synthetic DNA construct"
                     /mol_type="other DNA"
     primer_bind     complement(32..49)
                     /label=BGH-rev
                     /note="Bovine growth hormone terminator, reverse primer.
                     Also called BGH reverse"
     polyA_signal    38..262
                     /label=bGH poly(A) signal
                     /note="bovine growth hormone polyadenylation signal"
     rep_origin      308..736
                     /direction=RIGHT
                     /label=f1 ori
                     /note="f1 bacteriophage origin of replication; arrow
                     indicates direction of (+) strand synthesis"
     primer_bind     complement(395..414)
                     /label=F1ori-R
                     /note="F1 origin, reverse primer"
     primer_bind     605..626
                     /label=F1ori-F
                     /note="F1 origin, forward primer"
     primer_bind     complement(745..765)
                     /label=pBABE 3'
                     /note="SV40 enhancer, reverse primer for pBABE vectors"
     promoter        750..1079
                     /label=SV40 promoter
                     /note="SV40 enhancer and early promoter"
     rep_origin      930..1065
                     /label=SV40 ori
                     /note="SV40 origin of replication"
     primer_bind     992..1011
                     /label=SV40pro-F
                     /note="SV40 promoter/origin, forward primer"
     CDS             1146..1940
                     /codon_start=1
                     /gene="aph(3')-II (or nptII)"
                     /product="aminoglycoside phosphotransferase from Tn5"
                     /label=NeoR/KanR
                     /note="confers resistance to neomycin, kanamycin, and G418
                     (Geneticin(R))"
                     /translation="MIEQDGLHAGSPAAWVERLFGYDWAQQTIGCSDAAVFRLSAQGRP
                     VLFVKTDLSGALNELQDEAARLSWLATTGVPCAAVLDVVTEAGRDWLLLGEVPGQDLLS
                     SHLAPAEKVSIMADAMRRLHTLDPATCPFDHQAKHRIERARTRMEAGLVDQDDLDEEHQ
                     GLAPAELFARLKARMPDGEDLVVTHGDACLPNIMVENGRFSGFIDCGRLGVADRYQDIA
                     LATRDIAEELGGEWADRFLVLYGIAAPDSQRIAFYRLLDEFF"
     primer_bind     complement(1200..1219)
                     /label=Neo-R
                     /note="Neomycin resistance gene, reverse primer"
     primer_bind     1810..1829
                     /label=Neo-F
                     /note="Neomycin resistance gene, forward primer"
     polyA_signal    2114..2235
                     /label=SV40 poly(A) signal
                     /note="SV40 polyadenylation signal"
     primer_bind     complement(2151..2170)
                     /label=SV40pA-R
                     /note="SV40 polyA, reverse primer"
     primer_bind     2205..2224
                     /label=EBV-rev
                     /note="SV40 polyA terminator, reverse primer"
     primer_bind     complement(2284..2300)
                     /label=M13 rev
                     /note="common sequencing primer, one of multiple similar
                     variants"
     primer_bind     complement(2284..2300)
                     /label=M13 Reverse
                     /note="In lacZ gene. Also called M13-rev"
     primer_bind     complement(2297..2319)
                     /label=M13/pUC Reverse
                     /note="In lacZ gene"
     protein_bind    2308..2324
                     /label=lac operator
                     /bound_moiety="lac repressor encoded by lacI"
                     /note="The lac repressor binds to the lac operator to
                     inhibit transcription in E. coli. This inhibition can be
                     relieved by adding lactose or
                     isopropyl-beta-D-thiogalactopyranoside (IPTG)."
     promoter        complement(2332..2362)
                     /label=lac promoter
                     /note="promoter for the E. coli lac operon"
     protein_bind    2377..2398
                     /label=CAP binding site
                     /bound_moiety="E. coli catabolite activator protein"
                     /note="CAP binding activates transcription in the presence
                     of cAMP."
     primer_bind     complement(2515..2532)
                     /label=L4440
                     /note="L4440 vector, forward primer"
     rep_origin      complement(2686..3274)
                     /direction=LEFT
                     /label=ori
                     /note="high-copy-number ColE1/pMB1/pBR322/pUC origin of
                     replication"
     primer_bind     complement(2766..2785)
                     /label=pBR322ori-F
                     /note="pBR322 origin, forward primer"
     CDS             complement(3445..4305)
                     /codon_start=1
                     /gene="bla"
                     /product="beta-lactamase"
                     /label=AmpR
                     /note="confers resistance to ampicillin, carbenicillin, and
                     related antibiotics"
                     /translation="MSIQHFRVALIPFFAAFCLPVFAHPETLVKVKDAEDQLGARVGYI
                     ELDLNSGKILESFRPEERFPMMSTFKVLLCGAVLSRIDAGQEQLGRRIHYSQNDLVEYS
                     PVTEKHLTDGMTVRELCSAAITMSDNTAANLLLTTIGGPKELTAFLHNMGDHVTRLDRW
                     EPELNEAIPNDERDTTMPVAMATTLRKLLTGELLTLASRQQLIDWMEADKVAGPLLRSA
                     LPAGWFIADKSGAGERGSRGIIAALGPDGKPSRIVVIYTTGSQATMDERNRQIAEIGAS
                     LIKHW"
     primer_bind     4068..4087
                     /label=Amp-R
                     /note="Ampicillin resistance gene, reverse primer"
     promoter        complement(4306..4410)
                     /gene="bla"
                     /label=AmpR promoter
     primer_bind     complement(4485..4504)
                     /label=pRS-marker
                     /note="pRS vectors, use to sequence yeast selectable
                     marker"
     enhancer        4676..5055
                     /label=CMV enhancer
                     /note="human cytomegalovirus immediate early enhancer"
     promoter        5056..5259
                     /label=CMV promoter
                     /note="human cytomegalovirus (CMV) immediate early
                     promoter"
     primer_bind     5210..5230
                     /label=CMV-F
                     /note="Human CMV immediate early promoter, forward primer"
     primer_bind     5304..5323
                     /label=T7
                     /note="T7 promoter, forward primer"
     promoter        5304..5322
                     /label=T7 promoter
                     /note="promoter for bacteriophage T7 RNA polymerase"
ORIGIN
        1 tctagagggc ccgtttaaac ccgctgatca gcctcgactg tgccttctag ttgccagcca
       61 tctgttgttt gcccctcccc cgtgccttcc ttgaccctgg aaggtgccac tcccactgtc
      121 ctttcctaat aaaatgagga aattgcatcg cattgtctga gtaggtgtca ttctattctg
      181 gggggtgggg tggggcagga cagcaagggg gaggattggg aagacaatag caggcatgct
      241 ggggatgcgg tgggctctat ggcttctgag gcggaaagaa ccagctgggg ctctaggggg
      301 tatccccnnn nnnnnnnnnn nnnnnnnnnn nnnnnnnnnn nnnnnnnnnn nnnnnnnnnn
      361 nnnnnnnnnn nnnnnnnnnn nnnnnnnnnn nnnnnnnnnn nnnnnnnnnn nnnnnnnnnn
      421 nnnnnnnnnn ncnnnnnnnn nnnnnnnnnn nnnnnnnnnn nnnnnnnnnn nnnnnnnnnn
      481 nnnnnnnnnn nnnnnnnnnn nnnnnnnnnn nnnnnnnnnn nnnannnnnn nnnnnnnnnn
      541 nnnnnnnnnn nnnnnnnnnn nnnnnnnnnn nnncctttga cgttggagtc cacgttcttt
      601 aatagtggac tcttgttcca aactggaaca acactcaacc ctatctcggt ctattctttt
      661 gatttataag ggattttgcc gatttcggcc tattggttaa aaaatgagct gatttaacaa
      721 aaatttaacg cgaattaatt ctgtggaatg tgtgtcagtt agggtgtgga aagtccccag
      781 gctccccagc aggcagaagt atgcaaagca tgcatctcaa ttagtcagca accaggtgtg
      841 gaaagtcccc aggctcccca gcaggcagaa gtatgcaaag catgcatctc aattagtcag
      901 caaccatagt cccgccccta actccgccca tcccgcccct aactccgccc agttccgccc
      961 attctccgcc ccatggctga ctaatttttt ttatttatgc agaggccgag gccgcctctg
     1021 cctctgagct attccagaag tagtgaggag gcttttttgg aggcctaggc ttttgcaaaa
     1081 agctcccggg agcttgtata tccattttcg gatctgatca agagacagga tgaggatcgt
     1141 ttcgcatgat tgaacaagat ggattgcacg caggttctcc ggccgcttgg gtggagaggc
     1201 tattcggcta tgactgggca caacagacaa tcggctgctc tgatgccgcc gtgttccggc
     1261 tgtcagcgca ggggcgcccg gttctttttg tcaagaccga cctgtccggt gccctgaatg
     1321 aactgcagga cgaggcagcg cggctatcgt ggctggccac gacgggcgtt ccttgcgcag
     1381 ctgtgctcga cgttgtcact gaagcgggaa gggactggct gctattgggc gaagtgccgg
     1441 ggcaggatct cctgtcatct caccttgctc ctgccgagaa agtatccatc atggctgatg
     1501 caatgcggcg gctgcatacg cttgatccgg ctacctgccc attcgaccac caagcgaaac
     1561 atcgcatcga gcgagcacgt actcggatgg aagccggtct tgtcgatcag gatgatctgg
     1621 acgaagagca tcaggggctc gcgccagccg aactgttcgc caggctcaag gcgcgcatgc
     1681 ccgacggcga ggatctcgtc gtgacccatg gcgatgcctg cttgccgaat atcatggtgg
     1741 aaaatggccg cttttctgga ttcatcgact gtggccggct gggtgtggcg gaccgctatc
     1801 aggacatagc gttggctacc cgtgatattg ctgaagagct tggcggcgaa tgggctgacc
     1861 gcttcctcgt gctttacggt atcgccgctc ccgattcgca gcgcatcgcc ttctatcgcc
     1921 ttcttgacga gttcttctga gcgggactct ggggttcgaa atgaccgacc aagcgacgcc
     1981 caacctgcca tcacgagatt tcgattccac cgccgccttc tatgaaaggt tgggcttcgg
     2041 aatcgttttc cgggacgccg gctggatgat cctccagcgc ggggatctca tgctggagtt
     2101 cttcgcccac cccaacttgt ttattgcagc ttataatggt tacaaataaa gcaatagcat
     2161 cacaaatttc acaaataaag catttttttc actgcattct agttgtggtt tgtccaaact
     2221 catcaatgta tcttatcatg tctgtatacc gtcgacctct agctagagct tggcgtaatc
     2281 atggtcatag ctgtttcctg tgtgaaattg ttatccgctc acaattccac acaacatacg
     2341 agccggaagc ataaagtgta aagcctgggg tgcctaatga gtgagctaac tcacattaat
     2401 tgcgttgcgc tcactgcccg ctttccagtc gggaaacctg tcgtgccagc tgcattaatg
     2461 aatcggccaa cgcgcgggga gaggcggttt gcgtattggg cgctcttccg cttcctcgct
     2521 cactgactcg ctgcgctcgg tcgttcggct gcggcgagcg gtatcagctc actcaaaggc
     2581 ggtaatacgg ttatccacag aatcagggga taacgcagga aagaacatgt gagcaaaagg
     2641 ccagcaaaag gccaggaacc gtaaaaaggc cgcgttgctg gcgtttttcc ataggctccg
     2701 cccccctgac gagcatcaca aaaatcgacg ctcaagtcag aggtggcgaa acccgacagg
     2761 actataaaga taccaggcgt ttccccctgg aagctccctc gtgcgctctc ctgttccgac
     2821 cctgccgctt accggatacc tgtccgcctt tctcccttcg ggaagcgtgg cgctttctca
     2881 tagctcacgc tgtaggtatc tcagttcggt gtaggtcgtt cgctccaagc tgggctgtgt
     2941 gcacgaaccc cccgttcagc ccgaccgctg cgccttatcc ggtaactatc gtcttgagtc
     3001 caacccggta agacacgact tatcgccact ggcagcagcc actggtaaca ggattagcag
     3061 agcgaggtat gtaggcggtg ctacagagtt cttgaagtgg tggcctaact acggctacac
     3121 tagaagaaca gtatttggta tctgcgctct gctgaagcca gttaccttcg gaaaaagagt
     3181 tggtagctct tgatccggca aacaaaccac cgctggtagc ggtggttttt ttgtttgcaa
     3241 gcagcagatt acgcgcagaa aaaaaggatc tcaagaagat cctttgatct tttctacggg
     3301 gtctgacgct cagtggaacg aaaactcacg ttaagggatt ttggtcatga gattatcaaa
     3361 aaggatcttc acctagatcc ttttaaatta aaaatgaagt tttaaatcaa tctaaagtat
     3421 atatgagtaa acttggtctg acagttacca atgcttaatc agtgaggcac ctatctcagc
     3481 gatctgtcta tttcgttcat ccatagttgc ctgactcccc gtcgtgtaga taactacgat
     3541 acgggagggc ttaccatctg gccccagtgc tgcaatgata ccgcgagacc cacgctcacc
     3601 ggctccagat ttatcagcaa taaaccagcc agccggaagg gccgagcgca gaagtggtcc
     3661 tgcaacttta tccgcctcca tccagtctat taattgttgc cgggaagcta gagtaagtag
     3721 ttcgccagtt aatagtttgc gcaacgttgt tgccattgct acaggcatcg tggtgtcacg
     3781 ctcgtcgttt ggtatggctt cattcagctc cggttcccaa cgatcaaggc gagttacatg
     3841 atcccccatg ttgtgcaaaa aagcggttag ctccttcggt cctccgatcg ttgtcagaag
     3901 taagttggcc gcagtgttat cactcatggt tatggcagca ctgcataatt ctcttactgt
     3961 catgccatcc gtaagatgct tttctgtgac tggtgagtac tcaaccaagt cattctgaga
     4021 atagtgtatg cggcgaccga gttgctcttg cccggcgtca atacgggata ataccgcgcc
     4081 acatagcaga actttaaaag tgctcatcat tggaaaacgt tcttcggggc gaaaactctc
     4141 aaggatctta ccgctgttga gatccagttc gatgtaaccc actcgtgcac ccaactgatc
     4201 ttcagcatct tttactttca ccagcgtttc tgggtgagca aaaacaggaa ggcaaaatgc
     4261 cgcaaaaaag ggaataaggg cgacacggaa atgttgaata ctcatactct tcctttttca
     4321 atattattga agcatttatc agggttattg tctcatgagc ggatacatat ttgaatgtat
     4381 ttagaaaaat aaacaaatag gggttccgcg cacatttccc cgaaaagtgc cacctgacgt
     4441 cgacggatcg ggagatctcc cgatccccta tggtgcactc tcagtacaat ctgctctgat
     4501 gccgcatagt taagccagta tctgctccct gcttgtgtgt tggaggtcgc tgagtagtgc
     4561 gcgagcaaaa tttaagctac aacaaggcaa ggcttgaccg acaattgcat gaagaatctg
     4621 cttagggtta ggcgttttgc gctgcttcgc gatgtacggg ccagatatac gcgttgacat
     4681 tgattattga ctagttatta atagtaatca attacggggt cattagttca tagcccatat
     4741 atggagttcc gcgttacata acttacggta aatggcccgc ctggctgacc gcccaacgac
     4801 ccccgcccat tgacgtcaat aatgacgtat gttcccatag taacgccaat agggactttc
     4861 cattgacgtc aatgggtgga gtatttacgg taaactgccc acttggcagt acatcaagtg
     4921 tatcatatgc caagtacgcc ccctattgac gtcaatgacg gtaaatggcc cgcctggcat
     4981 tatgcccagt acatgacctt atgggacttt cctacttggc agtacatcta cgtattagtc
     5041 atcgctatta ccatggtgat gcggttttgg cagtacatca atgggcgtgg atagcggttt
     5101 gactcacggg gatttccaag tctccacccc attgacgtca atgggagttt gttttggcac
     5161 caaaatcaac gggactttcc aaaatgtcgt aacaactccg ccccattgac gcaaatgggc
     5221 ggtaggcgtg tacggtggga ggtctatata agcagagctc tctggctaac tagagaaccc
     5281 actgcttact ggcttatcga aattaatacg actcactata gggagaccca agctggctag
     5341 cgccaccatg tcaagctctt cctggctcct tctcagcctt gttgctgtaa ctgctgctca
     5401 gtccaccatt gaggaacagg ccaagtactt tttggacaag tttaaccacg aagccgaaga
     5461 cctgttctat caaagttcac ttgcttcttg gaattataac accaatatta ctgaagagaa
     5521 tgtccaaaac atgaataatg ctggggacaa atggtctgcc tttttaaagg aacagtccac
     5581 aactgcccaa atgtatccac tacaagaaat tcagaatctc acagtcaagc ttcagctgca
     5641 ggctcttcag caaaatgggt cttcagtgct ctcagaagac aagagcaaac ggttgaacac
     5701 aattctaaat acaatgagca ccatctacag tactggaaaa gtttgtaacc cagataatcc
     5761 acaagaatgc ttattacttg aaccaggttt gaatgaaata atggcaaaca gtttagacta
     5821 caatgagagg ctctgggctt gggaaagctg gagatctgag gtcggcaagc agctgaggcc
     5881 attatatgaa gagtatgtgg tcttgaaaaa tgagatggca agagcaaatc attatgagga
     5941 ctatggggat tattggagag gagactatga agtaaatggg gtagatggct atgactacag
     6001 ccgcggccag ttgattgaag atgtggaaca tacctttgaa gagattaaac cattatatga
     6061 acatcttcat gcctatgtga gggcaaagtt gatgaatgcc tatccttcct atatcagtcc
     6121 aattggatgc ctccctgctc atttgcttgg tgatatgtgg ggtagatttt ggacaaatct
     6181 gtactctttg acagttccct ttggacagaa accaaacata gatgttactg atgcaatggt
     6241 ggaccaggcc tgggatgcac agagaatatt caaggaggcc gagaagttct ttgtatctgt
     6301 tggtcttcct aatatgactc aaggattctg ggaatattcc atgctaacgg acccaggaaa
     6361 tgttcagaaa gcagtctgcc atcccacagc ttgggacctg gggaagggcg acttcaggat
     6421 tcttatgtgc acaaaggtga caatggacga cttcctgaca gctcatcatg agatggggca
     6481 tatccagtat gatatggcat atcttgcaca accttttctg ctaagaaatg gagctaatga
     6541 aggattccat gaagctgttg gggaaatcat gtcactttct gcagccacac ctaagcattt
     6601 aaaatccatt ggtcttctgt cacccgattt tcaagaagac aatgaaacag aaataaactt
     6661 cctgctcaaa caagcactca cgattgttgg gactctgcca tttacttaca tgttagagaa
     6721 gtggaggtgg atggtcttta aaggggaaat tcccaaagac cagtggatga aaaagtggtg
     6781 ggagatgaag cgagagatag ttggggtggt ggaacctgtg ccccatgatg aaacatactg
     6841 tgaccccgca tctctgttcc atgtttctaa tgattactca ttcattcgat attacacaag
     6901 gaccctttac caattccagt ttcaagaagc actttgtcaa gcagctaaac atgaaggccc
     6961 tctgcacaaa tgtgacatct caaactctac agaagctgga cagaaactgt tcaatatgct
     7021 gaggcttgga aaatcagaac cctggaccct agcattggaa aatgttgtag gagcaaagaa
     7081 catgaatgta aggccactgc tcaactactt tgagccctta tttacctggc tgaaagacca
     7141 gaacaagaat tcttttgtgg gatggagtac cgactggagt ccatatgcag acggatcctg
     7201 ataactcgag
//
